>Addgene plasmid #173179 | pM201 | addgene full sequence | sequence record 369311 | Addgene NGS Result
TGGAAGGGCTAATTCACTCCCAAAGAAGACAAGATATCCTTGATCTGTGGATCTACCACACACAAGGCTA
CTTCCCTGATTAGCAGAACTACACACCAGGGCCAGGGGTCAGATATCCACTGACCTTTGGATGGTGCTAC
AAGCTAGTACCAGTTGAGCCAGATAAGGTAGAAGAGGCCAATAAAGGAGAGAACACCAGCTTGTTACACC
CTGTGAGCCTGCATGGGATGGATGACCCGGAGAGAGAAGTGTTAGAGTGGAGGTTTGACAGCCGCCTAGC
ATTTCATCACGTGGCCCGAGAGCTGCATCCGGAGTACTTCAAGAACTGCTGATATCGAGCTTGCTACAAG
GGACTTTCCGCTGGGGACTTTCCAGGGAGGCGTGGCCTGGGCGGGACTGGGGAGTGGCGAGCCCTCAGAT
CCTGCATATAAGCAGCTGCTTTTTGCCTGTACTGGGTCTCTCTGGTTAGACCAGATCTGAGCCTGGGAGC
TCTCTGGCTAACTAGGGAACCCACTGCTTAAGCCTCAATAAAGCTTGCCTTGAGTGCTTCAAGTAGTGTG
TGCCCGTCTGTTGTGTGACTCTGGTAACTAGAGATCCCTCAGACCCTTTTAGTCAGTGTGGAAAATCTCT
AGCAGTGGCGCCCGAACAGGGACTTGAAAGCGAAAGGGAAACCAGAGGAGCTCTCTCGACGCAGGACTCG
GCTTGCTGAAGCGCGCACGGCAAGAGGCGAGGGGCGGCGACTGGTGAGTACGCCAAAAATTTTGACTAGC
GGAGGCTAGAAGGAGAGAGATGGGTGCGAGAGCGTCAGTATTAAGCGGGGGAGAATTAGATCGCGATGGG
AAAAAATTCGGTTAAGGCCAGGGGGAAAGAAAAAATATAAATTAAAACATATAGTATGGGCAAGCAGGGA
GCTAGAACGATTCGCAGTTAATCCTGGCCTGTTAGAAACATCAGAAGGCTGTAGACAAATACTGGGACAG
CTACAACCATCCCTTCAGACAGGATCAGAAGAACTTAGATCATTATATAATACAGTAGCAACCCTCTATT
GTGTGCATCAAAGGATAGAGATAAAAGACACCAAGGAAGCTTTAGACAAGATAGAGGAAGAGCAAAACAA
AAGTAAGACCACCGCACAGCAAGCGGCCGGCCGCTGATCTTCAGACCTGGAGGAGGAGATATGAGGGACA
ATTGGAGAAGTGAATTATATAAATATAAAGTAGTAAAAATTGAACCATTAGGAGTAGCACCCACCAAGGC
AAAGAGAAGAGTGGTGCAGAGAGAAAAAAGAGCAGTGGGAATAGGAGCTTTGTTCCTTGGGTTCTTGGGA
GCAGCAGGAAGCACTATGGGCGCAGCGTCAATGACGCTGACGGTACAGGCCAGACAATTATTGTCTGGTA
TAGTGCAGCAGCAGAACAATTTGCTGAGGGCTATTGAGGCGCAACAGCATCTGTTGCAACTCACAGTCTG
GGGCATCAAGCAGCTCCAGGCAAGAATCCTGGCTGTGGAAAGATACCTAAAGGATCAACAGCTCCTGGGG
ATTTGGGGTTGCTCTGGAAAACTCATTTGCACCACTGCTGTGCCTTGGAATGCTAGTTGGAGTAATAAAT
CTCTGGAACAGATTTGGAATCACACGACCTGGATGGAGTGGGACAGAGAAATTAACAATTACACAAGCTT
AATACACTCCTTAATTGAAGAATCGCAAAACCAGCAAGAAAAGAATGAACAAGAATTATTGGAATTAGAT
AAATGGGCAAGTTTGTGGAATTGGTTTAACATAACAAATTGGCTGTGGTATATAAAATTATTCATAATGA
TAGTAGGAGGCTTGGTAGGTTTAAGAATAGTTTTTGCTGTACTTTCTATAGTGAATAGAGTTAGGCAGGG
ATATTCACCATTATCGTTTCAGACCCACCTCCCAACCCCGAGGGGACCCGACAGGCCCGAAGGAATAGAA
GAAGAAGGTGGAGAGAGAGACAGAGACAGATCCATTCGATTAGTGAACGGATCTCGACGGTATCGCCGAA
TTGACAAATGGCAGTATTCATCCACAATTTTAAAAGAAAAGGGGGGATTGGGGGGTACAGTGCAGGGGAA
AGAATAGTAGACATAATAGCAACAGACATACAAACTAAAGAATTACAAAAACAAATTACAAAAATTCAAA
ATTTTCGGGTTTATTACAGGGACAGCAGAGATCCAGTTTGGACTAGCGATGCTAGACTCGAGGCGTTGAC
ATTGATTATTGACTAGTTATTAATAGTAATCAATTACGGGGTCATTAGTTCATAGCCCATATATGGAGTT
CCGCGTTACATAACTTACGGTAAATGGCCCGCCTGGCTGACCGCCCAACGACCCCCGCCCATTGACGTCA
ATAATGACGTATGTTCCCATAGTAACGCCAATAGGGACTTTCCATTGACGTCAATGGGTGGAGTATTTAC
GGTAAACTGCCCACTTGGCAGTACATCAAGTGTATCATATGCCAAGTACGCCCCCTATTGACGTCAATGA
CGGTAAATGGCCCGCCTGGCATTATGCCCAGTACATGACCTTATGGGACTTTCCTACTTGGCAGTACATC
TACGTATTAGTCATCGCTATTACCATGGTGATGCGGTTTTGGCAGTACATCAATGGGCGTGGATAGCGGT
TTGACTCACGGGGATTTCCAAGTCTCCACCCCATTGACGTCAATGGGAGTTTGTTTTGGCACCAAAATCA
ACGGGACTTTCCAAAATGTCGTAACAACTCCGCCCCATTGACGCAAATGGGCGGTAGGCGTGTACGGTGG
GAGGTCTATATAAGCAGAGCTCTCTGGCTAACTACCGGTGCCACCATGGGATACCCATACGATGTTCCAG
ATTACGCTGCTAGCCCCAAAAAGAAGAGGAAAGTGGACAAGAAGTATTCTATCGGACTGGCCATCGGGAC
TAATAGCGTCGGGTGGGCCGTGATCACTGACGAGTACAAGGTGCCCTCTAAGAAGTTCAAGGTGCTCGGG
AACACCGACCGGCATTCCATCAAGAAAAATCTGATCGGAGCTCTCCTCTTTGATTCAGGGGAGACCGCTG
AAGCAACCCGCCTCAAGCGGACTGCTAGACGGCGGTACACCAGGAGGAAGAACCGGATTTGTTACCTTCA
AGAGATATTCTCCAACGAAATGGCAAAGGTCGACGACAGCTTCTTCCATAGGCTGGAAGAATCATTCCTC
GTGGAAGAGGATAAGAAGCATGAACGGCATCCCATCTTCGGTAATATCGTCGACGAGGTGGCCTATCACG
AGAAATACCCAACCATCTACCATCTTCGCAAAAAGCTGGTGGACTCAACCGACAAGGCAGACCTCCGGCT
TATCTACCTGGCCCTGGCCCACATGATCAAGTTCAGAGGCCACTTCCTGATCGAGGGCGACCTCAATCCT
GACAATAGCGATGTGGATAAACTGTTCATCCAGCTGGTGCAGACTTACAACCAGCTCTTTGAAGAGAACC
CCATCAATGCAAGCGGAGTCGATGCCAAGGCCATTCTGTCAGCCCGGCTGTCAAAGAGCCGCAGACTTGA
GAATCTTATCGCTCAGCTGCCGGGTGAAAAGAAAAATGGACTGTTCGGGAACCTGATTGCTCTTTCACTT
GGGCTGACTCCCAATTTCAAGTCTAATTTCGACCTGGCAGAGGATGCCAAGCTGCAACTGTCCAAGGACA
CCTATGATGACGATCTCGACAACCTCCTGGCCCAGATCGGTGACCAATACGCCGACCTTTTCCTTGCTGC
TAAGAATCTTTCTGACGCCATCCTGCTGTCTGACATTCTCCGCGTGAACACTGAAATCACCAAGGCCCCT
CTTTCAGCTTCAATGATTAAGCGGTATGATGAGCACCACCAGGACCTGACCCTGCTTAAGGCACTCGTCC
GGCAGCAGCTTCCGGAGAAGTACAAGGAAATCTTCTTTGACCAGTCAAAGAATGGATACGCCGGCTACAT
CGACGGAGGTGCCTCCCAAGAGGAATTTTATAAGTTTATCAAACCTATCCTTGAGAAGATGGACGGCACC
GAAGAGCTCCTCGTGAAACTGAATCGGGAGGATCTGCTGCGGAAGCAGCGCACTTTCGACAATGGGAGCA
TTCCCCACCAGATCCATCTTGGGGAGCTTCACGCCATCCTTCGGCGCCAAGAGGACTTCTACCCCTTTCT
TAAGGACAACAGGGAGAAGATTGAGAAAATTCTCACTTTCCGCATCCCCTACTACGTGGGACCCCTCGCC
AGAGGAAATAGCCGGTTTGCTTGGATGACCAGAAAGTCAGAAGAAACTATCACTCCCTGGAACTTCGAAG
AGGTGGTGGACAAGGGAGCCAGCGCTCAGTCATTCATCGAACGGATGACTAACTTCGATAAGAACCTCCC
CAATGAGAAGGTCCTGCCGAAACATTCCCTGCTCTACGAGTACTTTACCGTGTACAACGAGCTGACCAAG
GTGAAATATGTCACCGAAGGGATGAGGAAGCCCGCATTCCTGTCAGGCGAACAAAAGAAGGCAATTGTGG
ACCTTCTGTTCAAGACCAATAGAAAGGTGACCGTGAAGCAGCTGAAGGAGGACTATTTCAAGAAAATTGA
ATGCTTCGACTCTGTGGAGATTAGCGGGGTCGAAGATCGGTTCAACGCAAGCCTGGGTACCTACCATGAT
CTGCTTAAGATCATCAAGGACAAGGATTTTCTGGACAATGAGGAGAACGAGGACATCCTTGAGGACATTG
TCCTGACTCTCACTCTGTTCGAGGACCGGGAAATGATCGAGGAGAGGCTTAAGACCTACGCCCATCTGTT
CGACGATAAAGTGATGAAGCAACTTAAACGGAGAAGATATACCGGATGGGGACGCCTTAGCCGCAAACTC
ATCAACGGAATCCGGGACAAACAGAGCGGAAAGACCATTCTTGATTTCCTTAAGAGCGACGGATTCGCTA
ATCGCAACTTCATGCAACTTATCCATGATGATTCCCTGACCTTTAAGGAGGACATCCAGAAGGCCCAAGT
GTCTGGACAAGGTGACTCACTGCACGAGCATATCGCAAATCTGGCTGGTTCACCCGCTATTAAGAAGGGT
ATTCTCCAGACCGTGAAAGTCGTGGACGAGCTGGTCAAGGTGATGGGTCGCCATAAACCAGAGAACATTG
TCATCGAGATGGCCAGGGAAAACCAGACTACCCAGAAGGGACAGAAGAACAGCAGGGAGCGGATGAAAAG
AATTGAGGAAGGGATTAAGGAGCTCGGGTCACAGATCCTTAAAGAGCACCCGGTGGAAAACACCCAGCTT
CAGAATGAGAAGCTCTATCTGTACTACCTTCAAAATGGACGCGATATGTATGTGGACCAAGAGCTTGATA
TCAACAGGCTCTCAGACTACGACGTGGACGCCATCGTCCCTCAGAGCTTCCTCAAAGACGACTCAATTGA
CAATAAGGTGCTGACTCGCTCAGACAAGAACCGGGGAAAGTCAGATAACGTGCCCTCAGAGGAAGTCGTG
AAAAAGATGAAGAACTATTGGCGCCAGCTTCTGAACGCAAAGCTGATCACTCAGCGGAAGTTCGACAATC
TCACTAAGGCTGAGAGGGGCGGACTGAGCGAACTGGACAAAGCAGGATTCATTAAACGGCAACTTGTGGA
GACTCGGCAGATTACTAAACATGTCGCCCAAATCCTTGACTCACGCATGAATACCAAGTACGACGAAAAC
GACAAACTTATCCGCGAGGTGAAGGTGATTACCCTGAAGTCCAAGCTGGTCAGCGATTTCAGAAAGGACT
TTCAATTCTACAAAGTGCGGGAGATCAATAACTATCATCATGCTCATGACGCATATCTGAATGCCGTGGT
GGGAACCGCCCTGATCAAGAAGTACCCAAAGCTGGAAAGCGAGTTCGTGTACGGAGACTACAAGGTCTAC
GACGTGCGCAAGATGATTGCCAAATCTGAGCAGGAGATCGGAAAGGCCACCGCAAAGTACTTCTTCTACA
GCAACATCATGAATTTCTTCAAGACCGAAATCACCCTTGCAAACGGTGAGATCCGGAAGAGGCCGCTCAT
CGAGACTAATGGGGAGACTGGCGAAATCGTGTGGGACAAGGGCAGAGATTTCGCTACCGTGCGCAAAGTG
CTTTCTATGCCTCAAGTGAACATCGTGAAGAAAACCGAGGTGCAAACCGGAGGCTTTTCTAAGGAATCAA
TCCTCCCCAAGCGCAACTCCGACAAGCTCATTGCAAGGAAGAAGGATTGGGACCCTAAGAAGTACGGCGG
ATTCGATTCACCAACTGTGGCTTATTCTGTCCTGGTCGTGGCTAAGGTGGAAAAAGGAAAGTCTAAGAAG
CTCAAGAGCGTGAAGGAACTGCTGGGTATCACCATTATGGAGCGCAGCTCCTTCGAGAAGAACCCAATTG
ACTTTCTCGAAGCCAAAGGTTACAAGGAAGTCAAGAAGGACCTTATCATCAAGCTCCCAAAGTATAGCCT
GTTCGAACTGGAGAATGGGCGGAAGCGGATGCTCGCCTCCGCTGGCGAACTTCAGAAGGGTAATGAGCTG
GCTCTCCCCTCCAAGTACGTGAATTTCCTCTACCTTGCAAGCCATTACGAGAAGCTGAAGGGGAGCCCCG
AGGACAACGAGCAAAAGCAACTGTTTGTGGAGCAGCATAAGCATTATCTGGACGAGATCATTGAGCAGAT
TTCCGAGTTTTCTAAACGCGTCATTCTCGCTGATGCCAACCTCGATAAAGTCCTTAGCGCATACAATAAG
CACAGAGACAAACCAATTCGGGAGCAGGCTGAGAATATCATCCACCTGTTCACCCTCACCAATCTTGGTG
CCCCTGCCGCATTCAAGTACTTCGACACCACCATCGACCGGAAACGCTATACCTCCACCAAAGAAGTGCT
GGACGCCACCCTCATCCACCAGAGCATCACCGGACTTTACGAAACTCGGATTGACCTCTCACAGCTCGGA
GGGGATGAGGGAGCTCCCAAGAAAAAGCGCAAGGTAGGTAGTTCCGGATCCAACGGTCCGGGTGGATCTG
GAGGTGGAGGTTCTGGAGGAGAAGAACTTTTGAGCAAGAATTATCATCTTGAGAACGAAGTGGCTCGTCT
TAAGAAAGGTTCTGGCAGTGGAGAAGAACTGCTTTCAAAGAATTACCACCTGGAAAATGAGGTAGCTAGA
CTGAAAAAGGGGAGCGGAAGTGGGGAGGAGTTGCTGAGCAAAAATTATCATTTGGAGAACGAAGTAGCAC
GACTAAAGAAAGGGTCCGGATCGGGTGAGGAGTTACTCTCGAAAAATTATCATCTCGAAAACGAAGTGGC
TCGGCTAAAAAAGGGCAGTGGTTCTGGAGAAGAGCTATTATCTAAAAACTACCACCTCGAAAATGAGGTG
GCACGCTTAAAAAAGGGAAGTGGCAGTGGTGAAGAGCTACTATCCAAGAATTATCATCTTGAGAACGAGG
TAGCGCGTTTGAAGAAGGGTTCCGGCTCAGGAGAGGAACTGCTCTCGAAGAACTATCATCTTGAAAATGA
GGTCGCTCGATTAAAAAAGGGATCGGGCAGTGGTGAGGAACTACTTTCAAAGAATTACCACCTCGAAAAC
GAAGTAGCTCGATTAAAGAAAGGTTCAGGGTCGGGTGAAGAATTACTGAGTAAAAATTATCATCTGGAAA
ATGAGGTAGCGAGACTAAAAAAGGGGAGTGGTTCTGGCGAAGAGTTGCTATCGAAAAATTATCATCTTGA
GAACGAAGTTGCTAGGCTCAAAAAGGGCTCAGGCTCAGGCGAGGAGTTGCTCTCGAAAAACTACCACTTG
GAAAATGAGGTCGCGAGGTTGAAAAAGGGGAGCGGGTCGGGCGAGGAGTTATTGAGCAAAAACTATCATT
TAGAGAACGAAGTCGCGCGCTTAAAGAAAGGCTCGGGCTCGGGCGAAGAACTCTTATCGAAGAACTACCA
CCTCGAAAATGAGGTCGCCAGGTTGAAAAAGGGCAGTGGCAGCGGGGAGGAACTCTTGAGCAAGAACTAC
CACTTGGAGAATGAGGTCGCGAGATTGAAGAAAGGGTCGGGGAGCGGCGAGGAATTGCTCAGCAAGAATT
ATCATTTGGAGAACGAAGTCGCCAGGCTCAAGAAAGGCTCGGGGTCGGGGGAGGAATTGTTGAGTAAAAA
CTACCACTTGGAAAATGAAGTCGCCAGGCTCAAAAAAGGGAGTGGGAGCGGCGAAGAGTTATTGAGCAAA
AATTACCACTTGGAGAACGAAGTGGCAAGGCTCAAGAAAGGGAGCGGCAGCGGGGAGGAGCTCTTATCGA
AGAACTACCACTTAGAGAATGAAGTCGCCCGCTTGAAGAAAGGCTCGGGGAGCGGGGAAGAGCTCTTGAG
CAAGAACTACCACTTGGAAAATGAGGTGGCGCGCTTGAAGAAAGGGAGCGGGAGCGGGGAAGAGTTACTA
TCTAAGAATTATCATCTCGAGAACGAGGTGGCTCGACTAAAGAAGGGCTCCGGCAGTGGGGAGGAACTCC
TGTCGAAGAACTATCATCTTGAAAATGAGGTTGCAAGACTTAAAAAGGGGTCCGGATCAGGTGAGGAACT
ACTCAGTAAGAATTACCACCTGGAAAACGAAGTTGCACGTTTGAAGAAAGGATCAGGATCAGGCGAAGAA
CTGCTCTCAAAAGATTATCATTTGGAAAATGAGGTTGCACGTTTAAAAAAGGGAAGTGGCAGTGGTGAGG
AACTTCTGTCGAAAAATTATCATCTCGAGAATGAAGTAGCCCGACTTAAAAAGGGTTCTCCCAAGAAGAA
GCGCAAGGTGTAAGCGGCCGCTCTGGCTCTCGAGTAGGGTAATCTAGATAATCAACCTCTGGATTACAAA
ATTTGTGAAAGATTGACTGGTATTCTTAACTATGTTGCTCCTTTTACGCTATGTGGATACGCTGCTTTAA
TGCCTTTGTATCATGCTATTGCTTCCCGTATGGCTTTCATTTTCTCCTCCTTGTATAAATCCTGGTTGCT
GTCTCTTTATGAGGAGTTGTGGCCCGTTGTCAGGCAACGTGGCGTGGTGTGCACTGTGTTTGCTGACGCA
ACCCCCACTGGTTGGGGCATTGCCACCACCTGTCAGCTCCTTTCCGGGACTTTCGCTTTCCCCCTCCCTA
TTGCCACGGCGGAACTCATCGCCGCCTGCCTTGCCCGCTGCTGGACAGGGGCTCGGCTGTTGGGCACTGA
CAATTCCGTGGTGTTGTCGGGGAAATCATCGTCCTTTCCTTGGCTGCTCGCCTGTGTTGCCACCTGGATT
CTGCGCGGGACGTCCTTCTGCTACGTCCCTTCGGCCCTCAATCCAGCGGACCTTCCTTCCCGCGGCCTGC
TGCCGGCTCTGCGGCCTCTTCCGCGTCTTCGCCTTCGCCCTCAGACGAGTCGGATCTCCCTTTGGGCCGC
CTCCCCGCCTGAGATCCTTTAAGACCAATGACTTACAAGGCAGCTGTAGATCTTAGCCACTTTTTAAAAG
AAAAGGGGGGACTGGAAGGGCTAATTCACTCCCAACGAAGACAAGATCTGCTTTTTGCTTGTACTGGGTC
TCTCTGGTTAGACCAGATCTGAGCCTGGGAGCTCTCTGGCTAACTAGGGAACCCACTGCTTAAGCCTCAA
TAAAGCTTGCCTTGAGTGCTTCAAGTAGTGTGTGCCCGTCTGTTGTGTGACTCTGGTAACTAGAGATCCC
TCAGACCCTTTTAGTCAGTGTGGAAAATCTCTAGCAGTAGTAGTTCATGTCATCTTATTATTCAGTATTT
ATAACTTGCAAAGAAATGAATATCAGAGAGTGAGAGGCCCGGGTTAATTAAGGAAAGGGCTAGATCATTC
TTGAAGACGAAAGGGCCTCGTGATACGCCTATTTTTATAGGTTAATGTCATGATAATAATGGTTTCTTAG
ACGTCAGGTGGCACTTTTCGGGGAAATGTGCGCGGAACCCCTATTTGTTTATTTTTCTAAATACATTCAA
ATATGTATCCGCTCATGAGACAATAACCCTGATAAATGCTTCAATAATATTGAAAAAGGAAGAGTATGAG
TATTCAACATTTCCGTGTCGCCCTTATTCCCTTTTTTGCGGCATTTTGCCTTCCTGTTTTTGCTCACCCA
GAAACGCTGGTGAAAGTAAAAGATGCTGAAGATCAGTTGGGTGCACGAGTGGGTTACATCGAACTGGATC
TCAACAGCGGTAAGATCCTTGAGAGTTTTCGCCCCGAAGAACGTTTTCCAATGATGAGCACTTTTAAAGT
TCTGCTATGTGGCGCGGTATTATCCCGTGTTGACGCCGGGCAAGAGCAACTCGGTCGCCGCATACACTAT
TCTCAGAATGACTTGGTTGAGTACTCACCAGTCACAGAAAAGCATCTTACGGATGGCATGACAGTAAGAG
AATTATGCAGTGCTGCCATAACCATGAGTGATAACACTGCGGCCAACTTACTTCTGACAACGATCGGAGG
ACCGAAGGAGCTAACCGCTTTTTTGCACAACATGGGGGATCATGTAACTCGCCTTGATCGTTGGGAACCG
GAGCTGAATGAAGCCATACCAAACGACGAGCGTGACACCACGATGCCTGTAGCAATGGCAACAACGTTGC
GCAAACTATTAACTGGCGAACTACTTACTCTAGCTTCCCGGCAACAATTAATAGACTGGATGGAGGCGGA
TAAAGTTGCAGGACCACTTCTGCGCTCGGCCCTTCCGGCTGGCTGGTTTATTGCTGATAAATCTGGAGCC
GGTGAGCGTGGGTCTCGCGGTATCATTGCAGCACTGGGGCCAGATGGTAAGCCCTCCCGTATCGTAGTTA
TCTACACGACGGGGAGTCAGGCAACTATGGATGAACGAAATAGACAGATCGCTGAGATAGGTGCCTCACT
GATTAAGCATTGGTAACTGTCAGACCAAGTTTACTCATATATACTTTAGATTGATTTAAAACTTCATTTT
TAATTTAAAAGGATCTAGGTGAAGATCCTTTTTGATAATCTCATGACCAAAATCCCTTAACGTGAGTTTT
CGTTCCACTGAGCGTCAGACCCCGTAGAAAAGATCAAAGGATCTTCTTGAGATCCTTTTTTTCTGCGCGT
AATCTGCTGCTTGCAAACAAAAAAACCACCGCTACCAGCGGTGGTTTGTTTGCCGGATCAAGAGCTACCA
ACTCTTTTTCCGAAGGTAACTGGCTTCAGCAGAGCGCAGATACCAAATACTGTTCTTCTAGTGTAGCCGT
AGTTAGGCCACCACTTCAAGAACTCTGTAGCACCGCCTACATACCTCGCTCTGCTAATCCTGTTACCAGT
GGCTGCTGCCAGTGGCGATAAGTCGTGTCTTACCGGGTTGGACTCAAGACGATAGTTACCGGATAAGGCG
CAGCGGTCGGGCTGAACGGGGGGTTCGTGCACACAGCCCAGCTTGGAGCGAACGACCTACACCGAACTGA
GATACCTACAGCGTGAGCTATGAGAAAGCGCCACGCTTCCCGAAGGGAGAAAGGCGGACAGGTATCCGGT
AAGCGGCAGGGTCGGAACAGGAGAGCGCACGAGGGAGCTTCCAGGGGGAAACGCCTGGTATCTTTATAGT
CCTGTCGGGTTTCGCCACCTCTGACTTGAGCGTCGATTTTTGTGATGCTCGTCAGGGGGGCGGAGCCTAT
GGAAAAACGCCAGCAACGCGGCCTTTTTACGGTTCCTGGCCTTTTGCTGGCCTTTTGCTCACATGTTCTT
TCCTGCGTTATCCCCTGATTCTGTGGATAACCGTATTACCGCCTTTGAGTGAGCTGATACCGCTCGCCGC
AGCCGAACGACCGAGCGCAGCGAGTCAGTGAGCGAGGAAGCGGAAGAGCGCCCAATACGCAAACCGCCTC
TCCCCGCGCGTTGGCCGATTCATTAATGCAGCAAGCTCATGGCTGACTAATTTTTTTTATTTATGCAGAG
GCCGAGGCCGCCTCGGCCTCTGAGCTATTCCAGAAGTAGTGAGGAGGCTTTTTTGGAGGCCTAGGCTTTT
GCAAAAAGCTCCCCGTGGCACGACAGGTTTCCCGACTGGAAAGCGGGCAGTGAGCGCAACGCAATTAATG
TGAGTTAGCTCACTCATTAGGCACCCCAGGCTTTACACTTTATGCTTCCGGCTCGTATGTTGTGTGGAAT
TGTGAGCGGATAACAATTTCACACAGGAAACAGCTATGACATGATTACGAATTTCACAAATAAAGCATTT
TTTTCACTGCATTCTAGTTGTGGTTTGTCCAAACTCATCAATGTATCTTATCATGTCTGGATCAACTGGA
TAACTCAAGCTAACCAAAATCATCCCAAACTTCCCACCCCATACCCTATTACCACTGCCAATTACCTGTG
GTTTCATTTACTCTAAACCTGTGATTCCTCTGAATTATTTTCATTTTAAAGAAATTGTATTTGTTAAATA
TGTACTACAAACTTAGTAGT
Features (pLannotate 1.2.2; 27 found; start..end, strand, type, name):
    377..634     +  LTR            5' LTR (truncated): truncated 5' long terminal repeat (LTR) from HIV-1
    681..806     +  misc_feature   HIV-1 Ψ: packaging signal of human immunodeficiency virus type 1
    790..1128    +  CDS            HIV-1 gag (fragment): gag protein from human immunodeficiency virus 1; gag
   1303..1536    +  misc_feature   RRE: The Rev response element (RRE) of HIV-1 allows for Rev-dependent mRNA export from the nucleus to the cytoplasm.
   1913..2013    +  CDS            Rev (fragment): human immunodeficiency virus 1 (HIV-1) Rev protein; rev; enhances nuclear export of unspliced and incompletely spliced viral mRNAs
   2058..2175    +  misc_feature   cPPT/CTS: central polypurine tract and central termination sequence of HIV-1
   2238..2617    +  enhancer       CMV enhancer: human cytomegalovirus immediate early enhancer
   2618..2821    +  promoter       CMV promoter: human cytomegalovirus (CMV) immediate early promoter
   2852..2878    +  CDS            3xHA (fragment): three tandem HA epitope tags
   2906..7006    +  CDS            cas9: CAS9_STRP1 - Also known as csn1 From Streptococcus pyogenes serotype M1.
   7091..7147    +  CDS            GCN4_v4: GCN4 peptide optimized to improve solubility while preserving binding to an scFv-GFP fusion protein (Tanenbaum et al., 2014)
   7465..7488    +  CDS            GCN4_v4 (fragment): GCN4 peptide optimized to improve solubility while preserving binding to an scFv-GFP fusion protein (Tanenbaum et al., 2014)
   7757..7779    +  CDS            GCN4_v4 (fragment): GCN4 peptide optimized to improve solubility while preserving binding to an scFv-GFP fusion protein (Tanenbaum et al., 2014)
   8870..9458    +  misc_feature   WPRE: woodchuck hepatitis virus posttranscriptional regulatory element
   9466..9531    +  CDS            nef (fragment): NEF_HV1Z2 - Experimental evidence at protein level: Swiss-Prot protein existence level 1. Extracellular Nef protein targets CD4(+) T-lymphocytes for apoptosis by interacting with CXCR4 surface receptors. From Human immunodeficiency virus type 1 group M subtype D (isolate Z2/CDC-Z34) (HIV-1).
   9533..9766    +  LTR            3' LTR (ΔU3): self-inactivating 3' long terminal repeat (LTR) from HIV-1
   9971..10075   +  promoter       AmpR promoter: bla
  10076..10936   +  CDS            AmpR: β-lactamase; bla; confers resistance to ampicillin, carbenicillin, and related antibiotics
  11107..11695   +  rep_origin     ori: high-copy-number ColE1/pMB1/pBR322/pUC origin of replication
  11878..11932   +  CDS            lacI (fragment): lac repressor; lacI; The lac repressor binds to the lac operator to inhibit transcription in E. coli. This inhibition can be relieved by adding lactose or isopropyl-β-D-thiogalactopyranoside (IPTG).
  11938..12031   +  rep_origin     SV40 ori (fragment): SV40 origin of replication
  12056..12093   +  CDS            lacI (fragment): lac repressor; lacI; The lac repressor binds to the lac operator to inhibit transcription in E. coli. This inhibition can be relieved by adding lactose or isopropyl-β-D-thiogalactopyranoside (IPTG).
  12106..12127   +  protein_bind   CAP binding site: CAP binding activates transcription in the presence of cAMP. E. coli catabolite activator protein
  12142..12172   +  promoter       lac promoter: promoter for the E. coli lac operon
  12176..12198   +  protein_bind   lac operator (fragment): The lac repressor binds to the lac operator to inhibit transcription in E. coli. This inhibition can be relieved by adding lactose or isopropyl-β-D-thiogalactopyranoside (IPTG). lac repressor encoded by lacI
  12230..12313   +  polyA_signal   SV40 poly(A) signal (fragment): SV40 polyadenylation signal
  12480..329     +  CDS            nef (fragment) (across the origin): NEF_HV1BR - Experimental evidence at protein level: Swiss-Prot protein existence level 1. Extracellular Nef protein targets CD4(+) T-lymphocytes for apoptosis by interacting with CXCR4 surface receptors (PubMed:14990729). From Human immunodeficiency virus type 1 group M subtype B (isolate BRU/LAI) (HIV-1).
