[The description below was written by a language model from this plasmid's Addgene catalogue record and pLannotate feature annotations shown in this document.]
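Description:
pM201 is a 12.5 kb HIV-1-based lentiviral expression plasmid built on the pHAGE-DEST backbone, from which the depositors removed the 2xtetO operator element. It is maintained in E. coli through a high-copy ColE1/pUC-type origin and an ampicillin resistance gene (β-lactamase). The record names a recombination-deficient strain for propagation, consistent with the presence of LTRs and a highly repetitive insert. The transfer-vector elements are a truncated 5' LTR, the Ψ packaging signal with an adjoining gag fragment, the Rev response element, the cPPT/CTS, a WPRE downstream of the cargo, and a self-inactivating ΔU3 3' LTR. Together these allow the genome to be packaged, exported, reverse-transcribed and integrated when packaging functions are supplied in trans. No mammalian selection marker or fluorescent reporter is annotated.

The payload, cloned between AgeI and NotI, is an approximately 6 kb open reading frame driven by the CMV enhancer/promoter. It encodes an N-terminally HA-tagged Streptococcus pyogenes Cas9, described by the depositor as nuclease-dead dCas9, fused at its C terminus to 24 copies of the GCN4 peptide, a SunTag-style array. The automated annotation flags only one complete and two partial GCN4_v4 units in the region between Cas9 and the WPRE, probably because of how repeats are detected, so the count of 24 rests on the catalogue entry. Each GCN4 epitope can recruit an scFv fusion protein, so a single guide-RNA-targeted dCas9 molecule gathers many copies of a label. According to the associated publication title, the construct is part of a split-fluorophore CRISPR imaging system for background-suppressed live visualization of genomic loci in mammalian cells. The guide RNA and scFv components must be supplied from other constructs.
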