Addgene plasmid #173179: pM201
Purpose: dCas9-24xGCN4
Depositing lab: Hajin Kim. Depositing organization: Ulsan National Institute of Science and Technology (UNIST). Publication: Background-suppressed live visualization of genomic loci with an improved CRISPR system based on a split fluorophore. Chaudhary N, Nho SH, Cho H, Gantumur N, Ra JS, Myung K, Kim H. Genome Res. 2020 Sep;30(9):1306-1316. doi: 10.1101/gr.260018.119. Epub 2020 Sep 4. PubMed 32887690.
Backbone
  Vector backbone: pHAGE-DEST
  Backbone size w/o insert (bp): 6479
  Total vector size (bp): 12480
  Modifications to backbone: 2xtetO deletion
  Vector type: Mammalian Expression, Lentiviral, CRISPR
Growth in bacteria
  Bacterial resistance: Ampicillin, 100 μg/mL
  Growth temperature: 37°C
  Growth strain: NEB Stable
  Copy number: High Copy
Gene/Insert
  Gene/Insert name: dCas9-24xGCN4
  Species: H. sapiens (human), Synthetic
  Insert size (bp): 6000
  Promoter: CMV
  Tag / fusion protein: HA (N terminal on insert)
  Cloning method: Restriction Enzyme; 5′ cloning site AgeI (not destroyed); 3′ cloning site NotI (not destroyed)
  Sequencing primers: 5′ tgtacggtgggaggtctata; 3′ agttaagaataccagtcaatctttcac
Terms and licenses: Academic/Nonprofit Terms; Industry Terms: Not Available to Industry
How to cite: pM201 was a gift from Hajin Kim (Addgene plasmid # 173179 ; http://n2t.net/addgene:173179 ; RRID:Addgene_173179)
